>Addgene plasmid #38866 | ALDH7A1 | depositor partial sequence | sequence record 48924 | ALDH7A1 sequence 1591 bps
ATGCACCATCATCATCATCATTCTTCTGGTGTAGATCTGGGTACCGAGAACCTGTACTTCCAATCCATGT
CCACTCTCCTCATCAATCAGCCCCAGTATGCGTGGCTGAAAGAGCTGGGGCTCCGCGAGGAAAACGAGGG
CGTGTATAATGGAAGCTGGGGAGGCCGGGGAGAGGTTATTACGACCTATTGCCCTGCTAACAACGAGCCA
ATAGCAAGAGTCCGACAGGCCAGTGTGGCAGACTATGAAGAAACTGTAAAGAAAGCAAGAGAAGCATGGA
AAATCTGGGCAGATATTCCTGCTCCAAAACGAGGAGAAATAGTAAGACAGATTGGCGATGCCTTGCGGGA
GAAGATCCAAGTACTAGGAAGCTTGGTGTCTTTGGAGATGGGGAAAATCTTAGTGGAAGGTGTGGGTGAA
GTTCAGGAGTATGTGGATATCTGTGACTATGCTGTTGGTTTATCAAGGATGATTGGAGGACCTATCTTGC
CTTCTGAAAGATCTGGCCATGCACTGATTGAGCAGTGGAATCCCGTAGGCCTGGTTGGAATCATCACGGC
ATTCAATTTCCCTGTGGCAGTGTATGGTTGGAACAACGCCATCGCCATGATCTGTGGAAATGTCTGCCTC
TGGAAAGGAGCTCCAACCACTTCCCTCATTAGTGTGGCTGTCACAAAGATAATAGCCAAGGTTCTGGAGG
ACAACAAGCTGCCTGGTGCAATTTGTTCCTTGACTTGTGGTGGAGCAGATATTGGCACAGCAATGGCCAA
AGATGAACGAGTGAACCTGCTGTCCTTCACTGGGAGCACTCAGGTGGGAAAACAGGTGGGCCTGATGGTG
CAGGAGAGGTTTGGGAGAAGTCTGTTGGAACTTGGAGGAAACAATGCCATTATTGCCTTTGAAGATGCAG
ACCTCAGCTTAGTTGTTCCATCAGCTCTCTTCGCTGCTGTGGGAACAGCTGGCCAGAGGTGTACCACTGC
GAGGCGACTGTTTATACATGAAAGCATCCATGATGAGGTTGTAAACAGACTTAAAAAGGCCTATGCACAG
ATCCGAGTTGGGAACCCATGGGACCCTAATGTTCTCTATGGGCCACTCCACACCAAGCAGGCAGTGAGCA
TGTTTCTTGGAGCAGTGGAAGAAGCAAAGAAAGAAGGTGGCACAGTGGTCTATGGGGGCAAGGTTATGGA
TCGCCCTGGAAATTATGTAGAACCGACAATTGTGACAGGTCTTGGCCACGATGCGTCCATTGCACACACA
GAGACTTTTGCTCCGATTCTCTATGTCTTTAAATTCCAGAATGAAGAAGAGGTCTTTGCATGGAATAATG
AAGTAAAACAGGGACTTTCAAGTAGCATCTTTACCAAAGATCTGGGCAGAATCTTTCGCTGGCTTGGACC
TAAAGGATCAGACTGTGGCATTGTAAATGTCAACATTCCAACAAGTGGGGCTGAGATTGGAGGTGCCTTT
GGAGGAGAAAAGCACACTGGTGGTGGCAGGGAGTCTGGCAGTGATGCCTGGAAACAGTACATGAGAAGGT
CTACTTGTACTATCAACTACAGTTGACAGTAAAGGTGGATACGGATCCGAA
