>Addgene plasmid #38866 | ALDH7A1 | addgene partial sequence | sequence record 50507 | T7_term
TAGCAGCCGGATCTCAGTGGTGGTGGTGGTGGTGCTCGAGTGCGGCCGCAAGCTTGTCGACGGAGCTCGA
ATTCGGATCCGTATCCACCTTTACTGTCAACTGTAGTTGATAGTACAAGTAGACCTTCTCATGTACTGTT
TCCAGGCATCACTGCCAGACTCCCTGCCACCACCAGTGTGCTTTTCTCCTCCAAAGGCACCTCCAATCTC
AGCCCCACTTGTTGGAATGTTGACATTTACAATGCCACAGTCTGATCCTTTAGGTCCAAGCCAGCGAAAG
ATTCTGCCCAGATCTTTGGTAAAGATGCTACTTGAAAGTCCCTGTTTTACTTCATTATTCCATGCAAAGA
CCTCTTCTTCATTCTGGAATTTAAAGACATAGAGAATCGGAGCAAAAGTCTCTGTGTGTGCAATGGACGC
ATCGTGGCCAAGACCTGTCACAATTGTCGGTTCTACATAATTTCCAGGGCGATCCATAACCTTGCCCCCA
TAGACCACTGTGCCACCTTCTTTCTTTGCTTCTTCCACTGCTCCAAGAAACATGCTCACTGCCTGCTTGG
TGTGGAGTGGCCCATAGAGAACATTAGGGTCCCATGGGTTCCCAACTCGGATCTGTGCATAGGCCTTTTT
AAGTCTGTTTACAACCTCATCATGGATGCTTTCATGTATAAACAGTCGCCTCGCAGTGGTACACCTCTGG
CCAGCTGTTCCCACAGCAGCGAAGAGAGCTGATGGAACAACTAAGCTGAGGTCTGCATCTTCAAAGGCAA
TAATGGCATTGTTTCCTCCAAGTTCCAACAGACTTCTCCCAAACCTCTCCTGCACCATCAGGCCCACCTG
TTTTCCCACCTGAGTGCTCCCAGTGAAGGACAGCAGGTTCACTCGTTCATCTTTGGCCAT
