>Addgene plasmid #38866 | ALDH7A1 | addgene partial sequence | sequence record 50509 | T7 5'-TAATACGACTCACTATAGGG-3'
CACTCTCCTCATCAATCAGCCCCAGTATGCGTGGCTGAAAGAGCTGGGGCTCCGCGAGGAAAACGAGGGC
GTGTATAATGGAAGCTGGGGAGGCCGGGGAGAGGTTATTACGACCTATTGCCCTGCTAACAACGAGCCAA
TAGCAAGAGTCCGACAGGCCAGTGTGGCAGACTATGAAGAAACTGTAAAGAAAGCAAGAGAAGCATGGAA
AATCTGGGCAGATATTCCTGCTCCAAAACGAGGAGAAATAGTAAGACAGATTGGCGATGCCTTGCGGGAG
AAGATCCAAGTACTAGGAAGCTTGGTGTCTTTGGAGATGGGGAAAATCTTAGTGGAAGGTGTGGGTGAAG
TTCAGGAGTATGTGGATATCTGTGACTATGCTGTTGGTTTATCAAGGATGATTGGAGGACCTATCTTGCC
TTCTGAAAGATCTGGCCATGCACTGATTGAGCAGTGGAATCCCGTAGGCCTGGTTGGAATCATCACGGCA
TTCAATTTCCCTGTGGCAGTGTATGGTTGGAACAACGCCATCGCCATGATCTGTGGAAATGTCTGCCTCT
GGAAAGGAGCTCCAACCACTTCCCTCATTAGTGTGGCTGTCACAAAGATAATAGCCAAGGTTCTGGAGGA
CAACAAGCTGCCT
