[The description below was written by a language model from this plasmid's Addgene catalogue record.]
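Description:
ALDH7A1 is a bacterial expression plasmid built on the pNIC28-Bsa4 backbone from the SGC, carrying a human ALDH7A1 (aldehyde dehydrogenase 7 family, member A1) coding insert of about 1.6 kb. It is propagated in E. coli under kanamycin selection and is listed as low copy. The record does not name the origin of replication, and no feature table is provided, so the individual backbone elements cannot be confirmed directly. The insert was introduced by ligation-independent cloning, the standard route into this vector series.

The protein is expressed with an N-terminal His tag followed by a TEV protease recognition site. This allows capture by immobilised metal affinity chromatography and subsequent removal of the tag to leave near-native protein. The promoter is not stated explicitly. The listed sequencing primers (T7 forward and T7 terminator reverse) indicate that the insert lies between T7 promoter and terminator regions, consistent with a T7 polymerase-driven system that would need an expression host supplying that polymerase.

The stated purpose is production of recombinant protein for structure determination, and the entry links the construct to a deposited PDB structure. The record cautions that the insert may not be the full open reading frame, which is common for structural genomics constructs whose boundaries are trimmed to improve solubility or crystallisation. The exact residue range is not given. One inconsistency is that the species is given as human, while the linked Entrez Gene symbol and aliases follow mouse-style nomenclature, so the gene cross-reference should be treated with some care.
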