Addgene plasmid #38866: ALDH7A1
Purpose: Bacterial expression for structure determination; may not be full ORF
Depositing lab: Nicola Burgess-Brown. Depositing organization: University of Oxford.
Backbone
  Vector backbone: pNIC28-Bsa4
  Backbone manufacturer: SGC
  Vector type: Bacterial Expression
Growth in bacteria
  Bacterial resistance: Kanamycin, 50 μg/mL
  Growth temperature: 37°C
  Growth strain: Mach1
  Copy number: Low Copy
Gene/Insert
  Gene/Insert name: ALDH7A1 (alt names: aldehyde dehydrogenase 7 family, member A1; PDB:2J6L)
  Species: H. sapiens (human)
  Insert size (bp): 1591
  Entrez Gene: Aldh7a1 (a.k.a. Atq1, D18Wsu181e)
  Tag / fusion protein: His Tev (N terminal on insert)
  Cloning method: Ligation Independent Cloning
  Sequencing primers: 5′ T7; 3′ T7-term
Terms and licenses: Academic/Nonprofit Terms; Industry Terms: Not Available to Industry
How to cite: ALDH7A1 was a gift from Nicola Burgess-Brown (Addgene plasmid # 38866 ; http://n2t.net/addgene:38866 ; RRID:Addgene_38866)
